>Addgene plasmid #177757 | pAAV9-hSyn iCyt_BrEt_SnFR_PM | addgene full sequence | sequence record 349070 | Addgene NGS Result
AAATTGTAAGCGTTAATATTTTGTTAAAATTCGCGTTAAATTTTTGTTAAATCAGCTCATTTTTTAACCA
ATAGGCCGAAATCGGCAAAATCCCTTATAAATCAAAAGAATAGACCGAGATAGGGT
[37 nt withheld, positions 127-163]
AAAGAACGTGGACTCCAACGTCAAAGG
[49 nt withheld, positions 191-239]
T
[91 nt withheld, positions 241-331]
G
[124 nt withheld, positions 333-456]
CCCATTCGCCATTCAGGCTGCGCAACTGTTGGGAAGGGCGATCGGTGCGGGCCTCTTCGCTATTACGCCA
GCTGCGCGCTCGCTCGCTCACTGAGGCCGCCCGGGCAAAGCCCGGGCGTCGGGCGACCTTTGGTCGCCCG
GCCTCAGTGAGCGAGCGAGCGCGCAGAGAGGGAGTGGCCAACTCCATCACTAGGGGTTCCTTGTAGTTAA
TGATTAACCCGCCATGCTACTTATCTACGTAGCCATGCTCTAGGAAGATCTCTGCAGAGGGCCCTGCGTA
TGAGTGCAAGTGGGTTTTAGGACCAGGATGAGGCGGGGTGGGGGTGCCTACCTGACGACCGACCCCGACC
CACTGGACAAGCACCCAACCCCCATTCCCCAAATTGCGCATCCCCTATCAGAGAGGGGGAGGGGAAACAG
GATGCGGCGAGGCGCGTGCGCACTGCCAGCTTCAGCACCGCGGACAGTGCCTTCGCCCCCGCCTGGCGGC
GCGCGCCACCGCCGCCTCAGCACTGAAGGCGCGCTGACGTCACTCGCCGGTCCCCCGCAAACTCCCCTTC
CCGGCCACCTTGGTCGCGTCCGCGCCGCCGCCGGCCCAGCCGGACCGCACCACGCGAGGCGCGAGATAGG
GGGGCACGGGCGCGACCATCTGCGCTGCGGCGCCGGCGACTCAGCGCTGCCTCAGTCTGCGGTGGGCAGC
GGAGGAGTCGTGTCGTGCCTGAGAGCGCAGTCGAATTCGGCTTGGGGATATCCACCATGGAGACAGACAC
ACTCCTGCTATGGGTACTGCTGCTCTGGGTTCCAGGTTCCACTGGTGACAGATCTGCGAACGACACCGTA
GTTGTGGGCTCGATCATCTTTACAGAAGGGATTATCGTCGCAAACATGGTGGCAGAGATGATTGAGGCGC
ATACAGACCTTAAGGTGGTTCGCAAACTGAACCTTGGCGGGCAGGGTGTTAACTTTGAAGCCATTAAACG
CGGAGGTGCGAATAATGGTATTGACATTTACGTGGAGTACACTGGGCACGGTCTTGTGGATATTCTGGGG
TTCCCGGAGCCGAACGTCTATATCACCGCCGACAAGCAGAAGAACGGCATCAAGGCGAACTTCAAGATCC
GCCACAACGTGGAGGACGGCAGCGTGCAGCTCGCCGACCACTACCAGCAGAACACCCCCATCGGCGACGG
CCCCGTGCTGCTGCCCGACAACCACTACCTGAGCACCCAGTCCGTGCTGAGCAAAGACCCCAACGAGAAG
CGCGATCACATGGTCCTGCTGGAGTTCGTGACCGCCGCCGGGATCACTCTCGGCATGGACGAGCTGTACA
AGGGCGGTACCGGAGGGAGCATGAGCAAGGGCGAGGAGCTGTTCACCGGGGTGGTGCCCATCCTGGTCGA
GCTGGACGGCGACGTAAACGGCCACAAGTTCAGCGTGCGCGGCGAGGGCGAGGGCGATGCCACCAACGGC
AAGCTGACCCTGAAGTTCATCTGCACCACCGGCAAGCTGCCCGTGCCCTGGCCCACCCTCGTGACCACCC
TGACCTACGGCGTGCAGTGCTTCAGCCGCTACCCCGACCACATGAAGCAGCACGACTTCTTCAAGTCCGC
CATGCCCGAAGGCTACGTCCAGGAGCGCACCATCAGCTTCAAGGACGACGGCACCTACAAGACCCGCGCC
GAGGTGAAGTTCGAGGGCGACACCCTGGTGAACCGCATCGAGCTGAAGGGCATCGACTTCAAGGAGGACG
GCAACATCCTGGGGCACAAGCTGGAGTACAACTTTCCGCCGCCCGCGACTACTGATCCAGAAGGTGCATA
CGAAACCGTGAAGAAGGAGTACAAACGTAAATGGAATATTGTATGGCTCAAACCACTGGGATTCAACAAT
ACGTATACGCTTACCGTTAAAGACGAACTGGCGAAACAGTATAACCTTAAAACCTTCAGTGACTTAGCGA
AAATCTCGGATAAGCTGATTCTGGGTGCAACGATGTGGTTTTTAGAAGGGCCCGATGGTTACCCAGGCCT
GCAAAAACTGTACAATTTCAAATTCAAGCACACCAAAAGCATGGACATGGGTATTCGCTATACCGCCATT
GATAATAACGAAGTTCAGGTAATTGATGCCTGGGCCACTGATGGCTTGCTGGTGAGCCACAAATTAAAAA
TTCTGGAGGATGATAAAGCGTTCTTCCCGCCGTATTATGCTGCCCCCATCATCCGTCAGGATGTCTTAGA
TAAGCATCCTGAACTGAAGGACGTGCTGAACAAACTCGCGAATCAAATTTCACTGGAAGAAATGCAGAAA
CTGAATTACAAGGTGGACGGTGAGGGTCAGGACCCAGCGAAAGTAGCTAAGGAGTTTTTGAAAGAGAAAG
GTTTAATTACGCGTGAACAAAAACTCATCTCAGAAGAGGATCTGAATGCTGTGGGCCAGGACACGCAGGA
GGTCATCGTGGTGCCACACTCCTTGCCCTTTAAGGTGGTGGTGATCTCAGCCATCCTGGCCCTGGTGGTG
CTCACCATCATCTCCCTTATCATCCTCATCAAATACTTGCAGAAGAGGCGGGAAAGGCGACGCCAGGAGA
ACGCTAACTCCTTTTGCTATGAAAATGAGGTAGCCCTGTAGGCGGCCTATCGATAATCAACCTCTGGATT
ACAAAATTTGTGAAAGATTGACTGGTATTCTTAACTATGTTGCTCCTTTTACGCTATGTGGATACGCTGC
TTTAATGCCTTTGTATCATGCTATTGCTTCCCGTATGGCTTTCATTTTCTCCTCCTTGTATAAATCCTGG
TTGCTGTCTCTTTATGAGGAGTTGTGGCCCGTTGTCAGGCAACGTGGCGTGGTGTGCACTGTGTTTGCTG
ACGCAACCCCCACTGGTTGGGGCATTGCCACCACCTGTCAGCTCCTTTCCGGGACTTTCGCTTTCCCCCT
CCCTATTGCCACGGCGGAACTCATCGCCGCCTGCCTTGCCCGCTGCTGGACAGGGGCTCGGCTGTTGGGC
ACTGACAATTCCGTGGTGTTGTCGGGGAAATCATCGTCCTTTCCTTGGCTGCTCGCCTGTGTTGCCACCT
GGATTCTGCGCGGGACGTCCTTCTGCTACGTCCCTTCGGCCCTCAATCCAGCGGACCTTCCTTCCCGCGG
CCTGCTGCCGGCTCTGCGGCCTCTTCCGCGTCTTCGCCTTCGCCCTCAGACGAGTCGGATCTCCCTTTGG
GCCGCCTCCCCGCATCGATACCGTCGACCTCGACCCGGGCGGCCGCTTCGAGCAGACATGATAAGATACA
TTGATGAGTTTGGACAAACCACAACTAGAATGCAGTGAAAAAAATGCTTTATTTGTGAAATTTGTGATGC
TATTGCTTTATTTGTAACCATTATAAGCTGCAATAAACAAGTTAACAACAACAATTGCATTCATTTTATG
TTTCAGGTTCAGGGGGAGATGTGGGAGGTTTTTTAAAGCAAGTAAAACCTCTACAAATGTGGTAAAATCG
ATAAGGATCTTCCTAGAGCATGGCTACGTAGATAAGTAGCATGGCGGGTTAATCATTAACTACAAGGAAC
CCCTAGTGATGGAGTTGGCCACTCCCTCTCTGCGCGCTCGCTCGCTCACTGAGGCCGGGCGACCAAAGGT
CGCCCGACGCCCGGGCTTTGCCCGGGCGGCCTCAGTGAGCGAGCGAGCGCGCAGCTGCATTAATGAATCG
GCCAACGCGCGGGGAGAGGCGGTTTGCGTATTGGGCGCTCTTCCGCTTCCTCGCTCACTGACTCGCTGCG
CTCGGTCGTTCGGCTGCGGCGAGCGGTATCAGCTCACTCAAAGGCGGTAATACGGTTATCCACAGAATCA
GGGGATAACGCAGGAAAGAACATGTGAGCAAAAGGCCAGCAAAAGGCCAGGAACCGTAAAAAGGCCGCGT
TGCTGGCGTTTTTCCATAGGCTCCGCCCCCCTGACGAGCATCACAAAAATCGACGCTCAAGTCAGAGGTG
GCGAAACCCGACAGGACTATAAAGATACCAGGCGTTTCCCCCTGGAAGCTCCCTCGTGCGCTCTCCTGTT
CCGACCCTGCCGCTTACCGGATACCTGTCCGCCTTTCTCCCTTCGGGAAGCGTGGCGCTTTCTCATAGCT
CACGCTGTAGGTATCTCAGTTCGGTGTAGGTCGTTCGCTCCAAGCTGGGCTGTGTGCACGAACCCCCCGT
TCAGCCCGACCGCTGCGCCTTATCCGGTAACTATCGTCTTGAGTCCAACCCGGTAAGACACGACTTATCG
CCACTGGCAGCAGCCACTGGTAACAGGATTAGCAGAGCGAGGTATGTAGGCGGTGCTACAGAGTTCTTGA
AGTGGTGGCCTAACTACGGCTACACTAGAAGAACAGTATTTGGTATCTGCGCTCTGCTGAAGCCAGTTAC
CTTCGGAAAAAGAGTTGGTAGCTCTTGATCCGGCAAACAAACCACCGCTGGTAGCGGTGGTTTTTTTGTT
TGCAAGCAGCAGATTACGCGCAGAAAAAAAGGATCTCAAGAAGATCCTTTGATCTTTTCTACGGGGTCTG
ACGCTCAGTGGAACGAAAACTCACGTTAAGGGATTTTGGTCATGAGATTATCAAAAAGGATCTTCACCTA
GATCCTTTTAAATTAAAAATGAAGTTTTAAATCAATCTAAAGTATATATGAGTAAACTTGGTCTGACAGT
TACCAATGCTTAATCAGTGAGGCACCTATCTCAGCGATCTGTCTATTTCGTTCATCCATAGTTGCCTGAC
TCCCCGTCGTGTAGATAACTACGATACGGGAGGGCTTACCATCTGGCCCCAGTGCTGCAATGATACCGCG
AGACCCACGCTCACCGGCTCCAGATTTATCAGCAATAAACCAGCCAGCCGGAAGGGCCGAGCGCAGAAGT
GGTCCTGCAACTTTATCCGCCTCCATCCAGTCTATTAATTGTTGCCGGGAAGCTAGAGTAAGTAGTTCGC
CAGTTAATAGTTTGCGCAACGTTGTTGCCATTGCTACAGGCATCGTGGTGTCACGCTCGTCGTTTGGTAT
GGCTTCATTCAGCTCCGGTTCCCAACGATCAAGGCGAGTTACATGATCCCCCATGTTGTGCAAAAAAGCG
GTTAGCTCCTTCGGTCCTCCGATCGTTGTCAGAAGTAAGTTGGCCGCAGTGTTATCACTCATGGTTATGG
CAGCACTGCATAATTCTCTTACTGTCATGCCATCCGTAAGATGCTTTTCTGTGACTGGTGAGTACTCAAC
CAAGTCATTCTGAGAATAGTGTATGCGGCGACCGAGTTGCTCTTGCCCGGCGTCAATACGGGATAATACC
GCGCCACATAGCAGAACTTTAAAAGTGCTCATCATTGGAAAACGTTCTTCGGGGCGAAAACTCTCAAGGA
TCTTACCGCTGTTGAGATCCAGTTCGATGTAACCCACTCGTGCACCCAACTGATCTTCAGCATCTTTTAC
TTTCACCAGCGTTTCTGGGTGAGCAAAAACAGGAAGGCAAAATGCCGCAAAAAAGGGAATAAGGGCGACA
CGGAAATGTTGAATACTCATACTCTTCCTTTTTCAATATTATTGAAGCATTTATCAGGGTTATTGTCTCA
TGAGCGGATACATATTTGAATGTATTTAGAAAAATAAACAAATAGGGGTTCCGCGCACATTTCCCCGAAA
AGTGCCACCT
Features (pLannotate 1.2.2; 16 found; start..end, strand, type, name):
     28..456     -  rep_origin     f1 ori (sequence partly withheld): f1 bacteriophage origin of replication; arrow indicates direction of (+) strand synthesis
    461..530     -  CDS            lacZα (fragment): LacZα fragment of β-galactosidase; lacZ fragment
    525..657     -  repeat_region  AAV2 ITR (fragment): inverted terminal repeat of adeno-associated virus serotype 2 inverted
    739..1186    +  promoter       hSyn promoter: human synapsin I promoter; confers neuron-specific expression (Kügler et al., 2003)
   1213..1275    +  sig_peptide    Igκ leader: leader sequence from mouse immunoglobulin κ light chain
   1519..2238    +  CDS            cEGFP: cEGFP is a basic (constitutively fluorescent) green fluorescent protein published in 2008, derived from Aequorea victoria.
   2884..3007    +  CDS            PDGFRβ TM domain (fragment): transmembrane domain from platelet derived growth factor receptor beta
   3101..3689    +  misc_feature   WPRE: woodchuck hepatitis virus posttranscriptional regulatory element
   3690..3709    +  misc_feature   MCS (fragment): pBluescript multiple cloning site
   3738..3859    -  polyA_signal   SV40 poly(A) signal: SV40 polyadenylation signal
   3882..3950    -  CDS            large T antigen (fragment): large T antigen from SV40 (simian virus 40)
   4021..4154    +  repeat_region  AAV2 ITR: inverted terminal repeat of adeno-associated virus serotype 2 inverted
   4148..4204    -  CDS            lacI (fragment): lac repressor; lacI; The lac repressor binds to the lac operator to inhibit transcription in E. coli. This inhibition can be relieved by adding lactose or isopropyl-β-D-thiogalactopyranoside (IPTG).
   4387..4975    -  rep_origin     ori: high-copy-number ColE1/pMB1/pBR322/pUC origin of replication
   5146..6006    -  CDS            AmpR: β-lactamase; bla; confers resistance to ampicillin, carbenicillin, and related antibiotics
   6007..6111    -  promoter       AmpR promoter: bla
