[The description below was written by a language model from this plasmid's Addgene catalogue record and pLannotate feature annotations shown in this document.]
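Description:
pAAV9-hSyn iCyt_BrEt_SnFR_PM is an AAV transfer plasmid built on the pAAV9-hSyn backbone for neuron-directed expression of a synthetic, genetically encoded fluorescent drug sensor. It belongs to the iDrugSnFR family, developed to report nicotinic agonists optically so that their subcellular pharmacokinetics can be followed in living cells. In bacteria the plasmid is maintained through a ColE1/pUC-type origin and selected with ampicillin via the β-lactamase gene and its own promoter. An f1 phage origin is also present. The catalogue lists it as low copy and propagated in a recombination-reduced strain, which is a common precaution for preserving ITR repeats.

The expression cassette lies between two AAV2 inverted terminal repeats, one of which is annotated only as a fragment. The ITRs are the cis elements that allow the intervening DNA to be replicated and packaged into AAV particles when helper functions are supplied in trans. Within them, the human synapsin I promoter drives neuron-specific transcription of the roughly 1.8 kb sensor insert, cloned between EcoRI and HindIII sites. The annotated reading frame starts with a mouse Igκ leader peptide, contains a GFP-derived fluorescent domain, and ends with the PDGFRβ transmembrane domain. This arrangement routes the protein through the secretory pathway and anchors it at the plasma membrane, consistent with the "PM" suffix. The ligand-binding portions flanking the fluorescent domain are not annotated in the feature table, and the record does not state their origin or name the specific ligand. A WPRE and an SV40 polyadenylation signal follow the coding sequence to enhance transcript stability and processing. The short lacZα, lacI, MCS and large T antigen fragments are backbone remnants. The sequenced record (6,136 nt) is smaller than the sum of the stated backbone and insert sizes.
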