Addgene plasmid #177757: pAAV9-hSyn iCyt_BrEt_SnFR_PM
Purpose: Develop a family of genetically encoded fluorescent biosensors for nicotinic agonists, termed iDrugSnFRs, thus enabling optical subcellular pharmacokinetics for nicotinic agonists
Depositing lab: Henry Lester. Depositing organization: California Institute of Technology. Publication: Fluorescence activation mechanism and imaging of drug permeation with new sensors for smoking-cessation ligands. Nichols AL, Blumenfeld Z, Fan C, Luebbert L, Blom AE, Cohen BN, Marvin JS, Borden PM, Kim CH, Muthusamy AK, Shivange AV, Knox HJ, Campello HR, Wang JH, Dougherty DA, Looger LL, Gallagher T, Rees DC, Lester HA. eLife. 2022 Jan 4;11. pii: 74648. doi: 10.7554/eLife.74648. PubMed 34982029.
Backbone
  Vector backbone: pAAV9-hSyn
  Backbone manufacturer: Penn Vector Core
  Backbone size w/o insert (bp): 5005
  Vector type: AAV
Growth in bacteria
  Bacterial resistance: Ampicillin, 100 μg/mL
  Growth temperature: 30°C
  Growth strain: NEB Stable
  Copy number: Low Copy
Gene/Insert
  Gene/Insert name: pAAV9-hSyn iCyt_BrEt_SnFR_PM
  Species: Synthetic
  Insert size (bp): 1827
  Promoter: hSyn
  Cloning method: Restriction Enzyme; 5′ cloning site EcoRI (not destroyed); 3′ cloning site HindIII (not destroyed)
  Sequencing primers: 5′ Custom hSyn For seq; 3′ WPRE Reverse
Terms and licenses: Academic/Nonprofit Terms; Industry Terms: Not Available to Industry
Depositor comments: Read the preprint at bioRxiv: https://www.biorxiv.org/content/10.1101/2021.10.04.463082v3.
How to cite: pAAV9-hSyn iCyt_BrEt_SnFR_PM was a gift from Henry Lester (Addgene plasmid # 177757 ; http://n2t.net/addgene:177757 ; RRID:Addgene_177757)
